>Addgene plasmid #104144 | PAJ407 | depositor full sequence | sequence record 197248 | PAJ407 sequence 4467 bps
GAGCTGTCAGACCAAGTTTACGAGCTCGCTTGGACTCCTGTTGATAGATCCAGTAATGACCTCAGAACTC
CATCTGGATTTGTTCAGAACGCTCGGTTGCCGCCGGGCGTTTTTTATTGGTGAGAATCCAAGCACTAGGG
ACAGTAAGACGGGTAAGCCTGTTGATGATACCGCTGCCTTACTGGGTGCATTAGCCAGTCTGAATGACCT
GTCACGGGATAATCCGAAGTGGTCAGACTGGAAAATCAGAGGGCAGGAACTGCTGAACAGCAAAAAGTCA
GATAGCACCACATAGCAGACCCGCCATAAAACGCCCTGAGAAGCCCGTGACGGGCTTTTCTTGTATTATG
GGTAGTTTCCTTGCATGAATCCATAAAAGGCGCCTGTAGTGCCATTTACCCCCATTCACTGCCAGAGCCG
TGAGCGCAGCGAACTGAATGTCACGAAAAAGACAGCGACTCAGGTGCCTGATGGTCGGAGACAAAAGGAA
TATTCAGCGATTTGCCCGAGCTTGCGAGGGTGCTACTTAAGCCTTTAGGGTTTTAAGGTCTGTTTTGTAG
AGGAGCAAACAGCGTTTGCGACATCCTTTTGTAATACTGCGGAACTGACTAAAGTAGTGAGTTATACACA
GGGCTGGGATCTATTCTTTTTATCTTTTTTTATTCTTTCTTTATTCTATAAATTATAACCACTTGAATAT
AAACAAAAAAAACACACAAAGGTCTAGCGGAATTTACAGAGGGTCTAGCAGAATTTACAAGTTTTCCAGC
AAAGGTCTAGCAGAATTTACAGATACCCACAACTCAAAGGAAAAGGACATGTAATTATCATTGACTAGCC
CATCTCAATTGGTATAGTGATTAAAATCACCTAGACCAATTGAGATGTATGTCTGAATTAGTTGTTTTCA
AAGCAAATGAACTAGCGATTAGTCGCTATGACTTAACGGAGCATGAAACCAAGCTAATTTTATGCTGTGT
GGCACTACTCAACCCCACGATTGAAAACCCTACAAGGAAAGAACGGACGGTATCGTTCACTTATAACCAA
TACGCTCAGATGATGAACATCAGTAGGGAAAATGCTTATGGTGTATTAGCTAAAGCAACCAGAGAGCTGA
TGACGAGAACTGTGGAAATCAGGAATCCTTTGGTTAAAGGCTTTGAGATTTTCCAGTGGACAAACTATGC
CAAGTTCTCAAGCGAAAAATTAGAATTAGTTTTTAGTGAAGAGATATTGCCTTATCTTTTCCAGTTAAAA
AAATTCATAAAATATAATCTGGAACATGTTAAGTCTTTTGAAAACAAATACTCTATGAGGATTTATGAGT
GGTTATTAAAAGAACTAACACAAAAGAAAACTCACAAGGCAAATATAGAGATTAGCCTTGATGAATTTAA
GTTCATGTTAATGCTTGAAAATAACTACCATGAGTTTAAAAGGCTTAACCAATGGGTTTTGAAACCAATA
AGTAAAGATTTAAACACTTACAGCAATATGAAATTGGTGGTTGATAAGCGAGGCCGCCCGACTGATACGT
TGATTTTCCAAGTTGAACTAGATAGACAAATGGATCTCGTAACCGAACTTGAGAACAACCAGATAAAAAT
GAATGGTGACAAAATACCAACAACCATTACATCAGATTCCTACCTACGTAACGGACTAAGAAAAACACTA
CACGATGCTTTAACTGCAAAAATTCAGCTCACCAGTTTTGAGGCAAAATTTTTGAGTGACATGCAAAGTA
AGCATGATCTCAATGGTTCGTTCTCATGGCTCACGCAAAAACAACGAACCACACTAGAGAACATACTGGC
TAAATACGGAAGGATCTGAGGTTCTTATGGCTCTTGTATCTATCAGTGAAGCATCAAGACTAACAAACAA
AAGTAGAACAACTGTTCACCGTTAGATATCAAAGGGAAAACTGTCCATATGCACAGATGAAAACGGTGTA
AAAAAGATAGATACATCAGAGCTTTTACGAGTTTTTGGTGCATTTAAAGCTGTTCACCATGAACAGATCG
ACAATGTAACTACTAGAGCTGATCCTTCAACTCAGCAAAAGTTCGATTTATTCAACAAAGCCACGTTGTG
TCTCAAAATCTCTGATGTTACATTGCACAAGATAAAAATATATCATCATGAACAATAAAACTGTCTGCTT
ACATAAACAGTAATACAAGGGGTGTTATGAGCCATATTCAACGGGAAACGTCTTGCTCCCGTCCGCGCTT
AAACTCCAACATGGACGCTGATTTATATGGGTATAAATGGGCTCGCGATAATGTCGGGCAATCAGGTGCG
ACAATCTATCGCTTGTATGGGAAGCCCGATGCGCCAGAGTTGTTTCTGAAACATGGCAAAGGTAGCGTTG
CCAATGATGTTACAGATGAGATGGTCCGTCTCAACTGGCTGACGGAGTTTATGCCTCTCCCGACCATCAA
GCATTTTATCCGTACTCCTGATGATGCGTGGTTACTCACCACCGCGATTCCTGGGAAAACAGCCTTCCAG
GTATTAGAAGAATATCCTGATTCAGGTGAAAATATTGTTGATGCGCTGGCCGTGTTCCTGCGCCGGTTAC
ATTCGATTCCTGTTTGTAATTGTCCTTTTAACAGCGATCGTGTATTTCGTCTTGCTCAGGCGCAATCACG
CATGAATAACGGTTTGGTTGATGCGAGTGATTTTGATGACGAGCGTAATGGCTGGCCTGTTGAACAAGTC
TGGAAAGAAATGCACAAGCTCTTGCCATTCTCACCGGATTCAGTCGTCACTCATGGTGATTTCTCACTTG
ATAACCTTATTTTTGACGAGGGGAAATTAATAGGTTGTATTGATGTTGGACGGGTCGGAATCGCAGACCG
TTACCAGGACCTTGCCATTCTTTGGAACTGCCTCGGTGAGTTTTCTCCTTCATTACAGAAACGGCTTTTT
CAAAAATATGGTATTGATAATCCTGATATGAATAAATTGCAGTTTCATTTGATGCTCGATGAGTTTTTCT
AATAATACTAGCAGAAATCATCCTTAGCGAAAGCTAAGGATTTTTTTTATCTGATTACCGCCTTTGAGTG
AGCCCCAATGATAACCCCAAGGGAAGTTTTAGTCAAAAGCCTCCGGTCGGAGGCTTTTGACTTTCTGCTA
ATCTAACTAACTAACCCTTAGTGACTCCTGCAGTTATTACGCTGCAAGGGCGTAATTTTCGTCGTTCGCT
GCGCTAGCTTTGTACAGTTCATCCATACCATGCGTGATGCCCGCTGCGGTTACGAACTCCAGCAGAACCA
TATGATCGCGTTTCTCGTTCGGATCTTTAGACAGAACGCTTTGCGTGCTCAGATAGTGATTGTCTGGCAG
CAGAACAGGACCATCACCGATTGGAGTGTTTTGCTGGTAGTGATCAGCCAGCTGCACGCTGCCATCCTCC
ACGTTGTGGCGAATTTTAAAATTCGCTTTAATGCCATTTTTTTGTTTATCGGCGGTGATGTAAACATTGT
GGCTGTTAAAATTGTATTCCAGCTTATGGCCCAGGATATTGCCGTCTTCTTTAAAGTCAATGCCTTTCAG
CTCAATGCGGTTTACCAGGGTATCGCCTTCAAATTTCACTTCCGCACGCGTTTTGTACGTGCCGTCATCC
TTAAAGGAAATCGTGCGTTCCTGCACATAGCCTTCCGGCATGGCGGACTTGAAGAAGTCATGCTGCTTCA
TATGGTCCGGATAACGAGCAAAGCACTGAACACCATAAGTCAGCGTCGTTACCAGAGTCGGCCAAGGTAC
CGGCAGTTTACCAGTAGTACAGATGAACTTCAGCGTCAGTTTACCATTAGTTGCGTCACCTTCACCCTCG
CCACGCACGGAAAACTTATGACCGTTGACATCACCATCCAGTTCCACCAGAATAGGGACGACACCAGTGA
ACAGCTCTTCGCCTTTACGACTAGTCATCTAGTATTTCTCCTCTTTCTCTAGTAGGTCAGTGCGTCCTGC
TGATGTGCTCAGTATCTTGTTATCCGCTCACAATGTCAATGTTATCCGCTCACATTTATTGACGCCAGGC
AAGTCTCAGCTGGGTCGACTTGACAGCTAGCTCAGTCCTAGGTATAATGCTAGCGATACGTTCCAGACGA
AAGGTTTTGCACGTAATAGACGCCAGGGTGCAAAACCTTTCGCGGTAGTTTTAGAGCTAGAAATAGCAAG
TTAAAATAAGGCTAGTCCGTTATCAACTTGAAAAAGTGGCACCGAGTCGGTGCTTTTGGCCGGCATGGTC
CCAGCCTCCTCGCTGGCGCCGGCTGGGCAACATGCTTCGGCATGGCGAATGGGACTTGTTCAGAACGCTC
GGTCTTGCACACCGGGCGTTTTTTCTTTGTGAGTCCAGACGTCAGGTGGCAAACGCGAAGTAATCTTTTC
GGTTTTAAAGAAAAAGGGCAGGGTGGTGACACCTTGCCCGTTTTTTTGCCGGAGCTA
Features (pLannotate 1.2.2; 14 found; start..end, strand, type, name):
     33..127     +  terminator     lambda t0 terminator: transcription terminator from phage lambda
    619..841     +  rep_origin     pSC101 ori: low-copy replication origin that requires the Rep101 protein
    889..1839    +  CDS            Rep101: RepA protein needed for replication with the pSC101 origin; rep101
   2197..3012    +  CDS            KanR: aminoglycoside phosphotransferase confers resistance to kanamycin in bacteria or G418 (Geneticin®) in eukaryotes
   3024..3064    +  terminator     bacterial terminator (fragment): putative bacterial transcription terminator
   3111..3142    -  terminator     tonB terminator: bidirectional E. coli tonB-P14 transcription terminator
   3229..3939    -  CDS            superfolder GFP: GFP variant that folds robustly even when fused to poorly folded proteins (Pédelacq et al., 2006)
   3975..4007    -  promoter       PLtetO-1 promoter (fragment): modified phage lambda PL promoter with tet operator sites (Lutz and Bujard, 1997)
   4007..4023    -  protein_bind   lac operator: The lac repressor binds to the lac operator to inhibit transcription in E. coli. This inhibition can be relieved by adding lactose or isopropyl-β-D-thiogalactopyranoside (IPTG). lac repressor encoded by lacI
   4080..4114    +  promoter       J23119 promoter: bacterial promoter (Registry of Standard Biological Parts BBa J23119)
   4157..4177    +  promoter       lacIq promoter (fragment): lacI (mutant); In the lacIq allele, a single base change in the promoter boosts expression of the lacI gene about 10-fold.
   4178..4253    +  misc_RNA       gRNA scaffold: guide RNA scaffold for the Streptococcus pyogenes CRISPR/Cas9 system
   4326..4343    +  terminator     lambda t0 terminator (fragment): transcription terminator from phage lambda
   4404..4463    -  terminator     his operon terminator: This putative transcriptin terminator from the E. coli his operon has a 2-bp deletion introduced during synthesis. Its efficiency has not been determined.
