>Addgene plasmid #104144 | PAJ407 | addgene full sequence | sequence record 200486 | Addgene NGS Result
ATTGTATTCCAGCTTATGGCCCAGGATATTGCCGTCTTCTTTAAAGTCAATGCCTTTCAGCTCAATGCGG
TTTACCAGGGTATCGCCTTCAAATTTCACTTCCGCACGCGTTTTGTACGTGCCGTCATCCTTAAAGGAAA
TCGTGCGTTCCTGCACATAGCCTTCCGGCATGGCGGACTTGAAGAAGTCATGCTGCTTCATATGGTCCGG
ATAACGAGCAAAGCACTGAACACCATAAGTCAGCGTCGTTACCAGAGTCGGCCAAGGTACCGGCAGTTTA
CCAGTAGTACAGATGAACTTCAGCGTCAGTTTACCATTAGTTGCGTCACCTTCACCCTCGCCACGCACGG
AAAACTTATGACCGTTGACATCACCATCCAGTTCCACCAGAATAGGGACGACACCAGTGAACAGCTCTTC
GCCTTTACGACTAGTCATCTAGTATTTCTCCTCTTTCTCTAGTAGGTCAGTGCGTCCTGCTGATGTGCTC
AGTATCTTGTTATCCGCTCACAATGTCAATGTTATCCGCTCACATTTATTGACGCCAGGCAAGTCTCAGC
TGGGTCGACTTGACAGCTAGCTCAGTCCTAGGTATAATGCTAGCGATACGTTCCAGACGAAAGGTTTTGC
ACGTAATAGACGCCAGGGTGCAAAACCTTTCGCGGTAGTTTTAGAGCTAGAAATAGCAAGTTAAAATAAG
GCTAGTCCGTTATCAACTTGAAAAAGTGGCACCGAGTCGGTGCTTTTGGCCGGCATGGTCCCAGCCTCCT
CGCTGGCGCCGGCTGGGCAACATGCTTCGGCATGGCGAATGGGACTTGTTCAGAACGCTCGGTCTTGCAC
ACCGGGCGTTTTTTCTTTGTGAGTCCAGACGTCAGGTGGCAAACGCGAAGTAATCTTTTCGGTTTTAAAG
AAAAAGGGCAGGGTGGTGACACCTTGCCCGTTTTTTTGCCGGAGCTAGAGCTGTCAGACCAAGTTTACGA
GCTCGCTTGGACTCCTGTTGATAGATCCAGTAATGACCTCAGAACTCCATCTGGATTTGTTCAGAACGCT
CGGTTGCCGCCGGGCGTTTTTTATTGGTGAGAATCCAAGCACTAGGGACAGTAAGACGGGTAAGCCTGTT
GATGATACCGCTGCCTTACTGGGTGCATTAGCCAGTCTGAATGACCTGTCACGGGATAATCCGAAGTGGT
CAGACTGGAAAATCAGAGGGCAGGAACTGCTGAACAGCAAAAAGTCAGATAGCACCACATAGCAGACCCG
CCATAAAACGCCCTGAGAAGCCCGTGACGGGCTTTTCTTGTATTATGGGTAGTTTCCTTGCATGAATCCA
TAAAAGGCGCCTGTAGTGCCATTTACCCCCATTCACTGCCAGAGCCGTGAGCGCAGCGAACTGAATGTCA
CGAAAAAGACAGCGACTCAGGTGCCTGATGGTCGGAGACAAAAGGAATATTCAGCGATTTGCCCGAGCTT
GCGAGGGTGCTACTTAAGCCTTTAGGGTTTTAAGGTCTGTTTTGTAGAGGAGCAAACAGCGTTTGCGACA
TCCTTTTGTAATACTGCGGAACTGACTAAAGTAGTGAGTTATACACAGGGCTGGGATCTATTCTTTTTAT
CTTTTTTTATTCTTTCTTTATTCTATAAATTATAACCACTTGAATATAAACAAAAAAAACACACAAAGGT
CTAGCGGAATTTACAGAGGGTCTAGCAGAATTTACAAGTTTTCCAGCAAAGGTCTAGCAGAATTTACAGA
TACCCACAACTCAAAGGAAAAGGACATGTAATTATCATTGACTAGCCCATCTCAATTGGTATAGTGATTA
AAATCACCTAGACCAATTGAGATGTATGTCTGAATTAGTTGTTTTCAAAGCAAATGAACTAGCGATTAGT
CGCTATGACTTAACGGAGCATGAAACCAAGCTAATTTTATGCTGTGTGGCACTACTCAACCCCACGATTG
AAAACCCTACAAGGAAAGAACGGACGGTATCGTTCACTTATAACCAATACGCTCAGATGATGAACATCAG
TAGGGAAAATGCTTATGGTGTATTAGCTAAAGCAACCAGAGAGCTGATGACGAGAACTGTGGAAATCAGG
AATCCTTTGGTTAAAGGCTTTGGGATTTTCCAGTGGACAAACTATGCCAAGTTCTCAAGCGAAAAATTAG
AATTAGTTTTTAGTGAAGAGATATTGCCTTATCTTTTCCAGTTAAAAAAATTCATAAAATATAATCTGGA
ACATGTTAAGTCTTTTGAAAACAAATACTCTATGAGGATTTATGAGTGGTTATTAAAAGAACTAACACAA
AAGAAAACTCACAAGGCAAATATAGAGATTAGCCTTGATGAATTTAAGTTCATGTTAATGCTTGAAAATA
ACTACCATGAGTTTAAAAGGCTTAACCAATGGGTTTTGAAACCAATAAGTAAAGATTTAAACACTTACAG
CAATATGAAATTGGTGGTTGATAAGCGAGGCCGCCCGACTGATACGTTGATTTTCCAAGTTGAACTAGAT
AGACAAATGGATCTCGTAACCGAACTTGAGAACAACCAGATAAAAATGAATGGTGACAAAATACCAACAA
CCATTACATCAGATTCCTACCTACATAACGGACTAAGAAAAACACTACACGATGCTTTAACTGCAAAAAT
TCAGCTCACCAGTTTTGAGGCAAAATTTTTGAGTGACATGCAAAGTAAGTATGATCTCAATGGTTCGTTC
TCATGGCTCACGCAAAAACAACGAACCACACTAGAGAACATACTGGCTAAATACGGAAGGATCTGAGGTT
CTTATGGCTCTTGTATCTATCAGTGAAGCATCAAGACTAACAAACAAAAGTAGAACAACTGTTCACCGTT
ACATATCAAAGGGAAAACTGTCCATATGCACAGATGAAAACGGTGTAAAAAAGATAGATACATCAGAGCT
TTTACGAGTTTTTGGTGCATTCAAAGCTGTTCACCATGAACAGATCGACAATGTAACTACTAGAGCTGAT
CCTTCAACTCAGCAAAAGTTCGATTTATTCAACAAAGCCACGTTGTGTCTCAAAATCTCTGATGTTACAT
TGCACAAGATAAAAATATATCATCATGAACAATAAAACTGTCTGCTTACATAAACAGTAATACAAGGGGT
GTTATGAGCCATATTCAACGGGAAACGTCTTGCTCCCGTCCGCGCTTAAACTCCAACATGGACGCTGATT
TATATGGGTATAAATGGGCTCGCGATAATGTCGGGCAATCAGGTGCGACAATCTATCGCTTGTATGGGAA
GCCCGATGCGCCAGAGTTGTTTCTGAAACATGGCAAAGGTAGCGTTGCCAATGATGTTACAGATGAGATG
GTCCGTCTCAACTGGCTGACGGAGTTTATGCCTCTCCCGACCATCAAGCATTTTATCCGTACTCCTGATG
ATGCGTGGTTACTCACCACCGCGATTCCTGGGAAAACAGCCTTCCAGGTATTAGAAGAATATCCTGATTC
AGGTGAAAATATTGTTGATGCGCTGGCCGTGTTCCTGCGCCGGTTACATTCGATTCCTGTTTGTAATTGT
CCTTTTAACAGCGATCGTGTATTTCGTCTTGCTCAGGCGCAATCACGCATGAATAACGGTTTGGTTGATG
CGAGTGATTTTGATGACGAGCGTAATGGCTGGCCTGTTGAACAAGTCTGGAAAGAAATGCACAAGCTCTT
GCCATTCTCACCGGATTCAGTCGTCACTCATGGTGATTTCTCACTTGATAACCTTATTTTTGACGAGGGG
AAATTAATAGGTTGTATTGATGTTGGACGGGTCGGAATCGCAGACCGTTACCAGGACCTTGCCATTCTTT
GGAACTGCCTCGGTGAGTTTTCTCCTTCATTACAGAAACGGCTTTTTCAAAAATATGGTATTGATAATCC
TGATATGAATAAATTGCAGTTTCATTTGATGCTCGATGAGTTTTTCTAATAATACTAGCAGAAATCATCC
TTAGCGAAAGCTAAGGATTTTTTTTATCTGATTACCGCCTTTGAGTGAGCCCCAATGATAACCCCAAGGG
AAGTTTTAGTCAAAAGCCTCCGGTCGGAGGCTTTTGACTTTCTGCTAATCTAACTAACTAACCCTTAGTG
ACTCCTGCAGTTATTACGCTGCAAGGGCGTAATTTTCGTCGTTCGCTGCGCTAGCTTTGTACAGTTCATC
CATACCATGCGTGATGCCCGCTGCGGTTACGAACTCCAGCAGAACCATATGATCGCGTTTCTCGTTCGGA
TCTTTAGACAGAACGCTTTGCGTGCTCAGATAGTGATTGTCTGGCAGCAGAACAGGACCATCACCGATTG
GAGTGTTTTGCTGGTAGTGATCAGCCAGCTGCACGCTGCCATCCTCCACGTTGTGGCGAATTTTAAAATT
CGCTTTAATGCCATTTTTTTGTTTATCGGCGGTGATGTAAACATTGTGGCTGTTAAA
Features (pLannotate 1.2.2; 14 found; start..end, strand, type, name):
    465..497     -  promoter       PLtetO-1 promoter (fragment): modified phage lambda PL promoter with tet operator sites (Lutz and Bujard, 1997)
    497..513     -  protein_bind   lac operator: The lac repressor binds to the lac operator to inhibit transcription in E. coli. This inhibition can be relieved by adding lactose or isopropyl-β-D-thiogalactopyranoside (IPTG). lac repressor encoded by lacI
    570..604     +  promoter       J23119 promoter: bacterial promoter (Registry of Standard Biological Parts BBa J23119)
    647..667     +  promoter       lacIq promoter (fragment): lacI (mutant); In the lacIq allele, a single base change in the promoter boosts expression of the lacI gene about 10-fold.
    668..743     +  misc_RNA       gRNA scaffold: guide RNA scaffold for the Streptococcus pyogenes CRISPR/Cas9 system
    816..833     +  terminator     lambda t0 terminator (fragment): transcription terminator from phage lambda
    894..953     -  terminator     his operon terminator: This putative transcriptin terminator from the E. coli his operon has a 2-bp deletion introduced during synthesis. Its efficiency has not been determined.
    990..1084    +  terminator     lambda t0 terminator: transcription terminator from phage lambda
   1576..1798    +  rep_origin     pSC101 ori: low-copy replication origin that requires the Rep101 protein
   1846..2796    +  CDS            Rep101: RepA protein needed for replication with the pSC101 origin; rep101
   3154..3969    +  CDS            KanR: aminoglycoside phosphotransferase confers resistance to kanamycin in bacteria or G418 (Geneticin®) in eukaryotes
   3981..4021    +  terminator     bacterial terminator (fragment): putative bacterial transcription terminator
   4068..4099    -  terminator     tonB terminator: bidirectional E. coli tonB-P14 transcription terminator
   4186..429     -  CDS            superfolder GFP (across the origin): GFP variant that folds robustly even when fused to poorly folded proteins (Pédelacq et al., 2006)
