[The description below was written by a language model from this plasmid's Addgene catalogue record and pLannotate feature annotations shown in this document.]
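Description:
PAJ407 is a 4,467 bp bacterial expression and CRISPR plasmid built on a pSC101 backbone for use in E. coli. It replicates from the pSC101 origin together with the Rep101 (RepA) protein encoded on the plasmid, and is selected with kanamycin through the KanR aminoglycoside phosphotransferase gene. The pSC101 origin is normally regarded as low copy, whereas the catalogue entry lists the plasmid as high copy; the record does not explain this difference. Although catalogued as an empty backbone, its stated purpose is to express the 3A_v9 igRNA and sfGFP. The repository-sequenced and depositor-supplied sequence records have the same length and the same set of annotated features, differing only in where numbering begins.

The payload consists of two divergently oriented units. On one strand, the constitutive synthetic J23119 promoter drives an RNA that ends in the Streptococcus pyogenes Cas9 guide RNA scaffold, followed by lambda t0 terminator sequence. The segment between promoter and scaffold presumably holds the engineered and targeting portions of the igRNA. A short stretch directly upstream of the scaffold is annotated as a lacIq promoter fragment, which may simply reflect sequence similarity of the guide region rather than a functional promoter. On the opposite strand, superfolder GFP is read from a region annotated as a PLtetO-1 promoter fragment adjoining a lac operator, suggesting a hybrid regulated promoter, and is terminated by the bidirectional tonB terminator. Additional his operon and lambda t0 terminators insulate the cassettes from the replication and resistance modules. No Cas9 or dCas9 gene is annotated, so that component would have to be supplied separately. The associated work concerns RNA-interacting guide RNAs for genetic sensing and diagnostics, with sfGFP plausibly serving as the fluorescent readout of guide activity.
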