Addgene plasmid #104144: PAJ407
Purpose: (Empty Backbone) Expresses 3A_v9 igRNA and sfGFP
Depositing lab: Alfonso Jaramillo. Depositing organization: University of Warwick. Publication: Engineered RNA-Interacting CRISPR Guide RNAs for Genetic Sensing and Diagnostics. Galizi R, Duncan JN, Rostain W, Quinn CM, Storch M, Kushwaha M, Jaramillo A. CRISPR J. 2020 Oct;3(5):398-408. doi: 10.1089/crispr.2020.0029. PubMed 33095053.
Backbone
  Vector backbone: pSC101
  Backbone size (bp): 3100
  Vector type: Bacterial Expression, CRISPR
  Promoter: J23119
Growth in bacteria
  Bacterial resistance: Kanamycin, 50 μg/mL
  Growth temperature: 37°C
  Growth strain: DH5alpha
  Copy number: High Copy
Gene/Insert
  Cloning method: Gibson Cloning
Terms and licenses: Academic/Nonprofit Terms; Industry Terms: Not Available to Industry
How to cite: PAJ407 was a gift from Alfonso Jaramillo (Addgene plasmid # 104144 ; http://n2t.net/addgene:104144 ; RRID:Addgene_104144)
